Addgene plasmid #43615: III-GATA
Depositing lab: Chad Cowan & Kiran Musunuru. Depositing organization: Harvard University. Publication: A TALEN Genome-Editing System for Generating Human Stem Cell-Based Disease Models. Ding Q, Lee YK, Schaefer EA, Peters DT, Veres A, Kim K, Kuperwasser N, Motola DL, Meissner TB, Hendriks WT, Trevisan M, Gupta RM, Moisan A, Banks E, Friesen M, Schinzel RT, Xia F, Tang A, Xia Y, Figueroa E, Wann A, Ahfeldt T, Daheron L, Zhang F, Rubin LL, Peng LF, Chung RT, Musunuru K, Cowan CA. Cell Stem Cell. 2012 Dec 12. pii: S1934-5909(12)00645-5. doi: 10.1016/j.stem.2012.11.011. PubMed 23246482.
Backbone
  Vector backbone: pCRII-TOPO
  Backbone manufacturer: Invitrogen
  Backbone size w/o insert (bp): 3973
  Vector type: Bacterial Cloning
Growth in bacteria
  Bacterial resistance: Ampicillin and Kanamycin, 100 & 50 μg/mL
  Growth temperature: 37°C
  Growth strain: Top10
  Copy number: High Copy
Gene/Insert
  Gene/Insert name: III-GATA
  Species: Synthetic
  Insert size (bp): 426
  Cloning method: TOPO Cloning
  Sequencing primers: 5′ T7; 3′ M13-rev
Terms and licenses: Academic/Nonprofit Terms; Industry Terms: Not Available to Industry
How to cite: III-GATA was a gift from Chad Cowan & Kiran Musunuru (Addgene plasmid # 43615 ; http://n2t.net/addgene:43615 ; RRID:Addgene_43615)
