[The description below was written by a language model from this plasmid's Addgene catalogue record.]
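Description:
III-GATA is a bacterial cloning plasmid built on the commercial pCRII-TOPO backbone (about 4 kb without insert), into which a 426 bp synthetic fragment was introduced by TOPO cloning. It is a high-copy plasmid maintained in E. coli and carries dual selection for ampicillin and kanamycin, as is standard for this backbone. The insert is flanked by T7 and M13-reverse priming sites, which the record lists for sequence verification. No feature table accompanies the entry, so individual elements such as the origin of replication or the exact insert boundaries are not itemised here.

The record does not describe the insert beyond its name, synthetic origin and size. The associated publication reports a TALEN genome-editing system for generating human stem cell-based disease models, which suggests that this plasmid is one member of a library of pre-assembled TAL effector repeat modules. On that reading, which is an inference rather than something the record states, "GATA" would denote the four DNA bases recognised by a block of four repeat units (the insert size is consistent with roughly four TAL repeats), and "III" would indicate the block's position in the ordered assembly of a full repeat array. The plasmid has no recorded promoter, tag or reporter for expression in mammalian cells, and it appears to be a storage and source vector from which the module is recovered to build complete TALEN constructs, not a vector for delivery to target cells.
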