>Addgene plasmid #43615 | III-GATA | depositor partial sequence | sequence record 58880 | III-GATA sequence 426 bps
CGTCTCGGCTCACCCCAGAGCAGGTCGTGGCAATCGCGAGCAATAACGGCGGAAAACAGGCTTTGGAAAC
GGTGCAGAGGCTCCTTCCAGTGCTGTGCCAAGCGCACGGACTCACCCCAGAGCAGGTCGTGGCAATCGCC
TCCAACATTGGCGGGAAACAGGCACTCGAGACTGTCCAGCGCCTGCTTCCCGTGCTGTGCCAAGCGCACG
GCCTCACCCCAGAGCAGGTCGTGGCCATTGCCTCGAATGGAGGGGGCAAACAGGCGTTGGAAACCGTACA
ACGATTGCTGCCGGTGCTGTGCCAAGCGCACGGATTAACCCCAGAGCAGGTCGTGGCAATCGCCTCCAAC
ATTGGCGGGAAACAGGCACTCGAGACTGTCCAGCGCCTGCTTCCCGTGCTGTGCCAAGCGCACGGACTCA
GAGACG
