>Addgene plasmid #43615 | III-GATA | addgene partial sequence | sequence record 61605 | M13-F20 5'-TGTAAAACGACGGCCAGT-3'
GGCGAATTGGGCCCTCTAGATGCATGCTCGAGCGGCCGCCAGTGTGATGGATATCTGCAGAATTCGCCCT
TGATGCCGTCCTAGCGCGTCTCGGCTCACCCCAGAGCAGGTCGTGGCAATCGCGAGCAATAACGGCGGAA
AACAGGCTTTGGAAACGGTGCAGAGGCTCCTTCCAGTGCTGTGCCAAGCGCACGGACTCACCCCAGAGCA
GGTCGTGGCAATCGCCTCCAACATTGGCGGGAAACAGGCACTCGAGACTGTCCAGCGCCTGCTTCCCGTG
CTGTGCCAAGCGCACGGCCTCACCCCAGAGCAGGTCGTGGCCATTGCCTCGAATGGAGGGGGCAAACAGG
CGTTGGAAACCGTACAACGATTGCTGCCGGTGCTGTGCCAAGCGCACGGATTAACCCCAGAGCAGGTCGT
GGCAATCGCCTCCAACATTGGCGGGAAACAGGCACTCGAGACTGTCCAGCGCCTGCTTCCCGTGCTGTGC
CAAGCGCACGGACTCAGAGACGTGGGCACAGGAAAGATACTTAAGGGCGAATTCCAGCACACTGGCGGCC
GTTACTAGTGGATCCGAGCTCGGTACCAAGCTTGATGCATAGCTTGAGTATTCTATAGTGTCACCTAAAT
AGCTTGGCGTAATCATGGTCATAGCTGTTTCCTGTGTGAAATTGTTATCCGCTCACAATTCCACACAACA
TACGAGCCGGAAGCATAAAGTGTAAAGCCTGGGGTGCCTAATGAGTGAGCTAACTCACATTAATTGCGTT
GCGCTCACTGCCCGCTTTCCAGTCGGGAAACCTGTCGTGCCAGCTGCATTAATGAATCGGCCAACGCGCG
GGGAGAGGCGGTTTGCGTATTGGGCGCTCTTCCGCTTCTCGTCATGATCGT
